>Addgene plasmid #49320 | pME_GGWDest- | depositor full sequence | sequence record 72952 | Full Sequence
CTTTCCTGCGTTATCCCCTGATTCTGTGGATAACCGTATTACCGCCTTTGAGTGAGCTGATACCGCTCGC
CGCAGCCGAACGACCGAGCGCAGCGAGTCAGTGAGCGAGGAAGCGGAAGAGCGCCCAATACGCAAACCGC
CTCTCCCCGCGCGTTGGCCGATTCATTAATGCAGGGCGCCTCCCCCATTGACGTCAATTACGGTAAATGG
CCCGCCTGGCTCAATGCCCATTGACGTCAATAGGACCACCCACCATTGACGTCAATGGGATGGCTCATTG
CCCATTCATATCCGTTCTCACGCCCCCTATTGACGTCAATGACGGTAAATGGCCCACTTGGCAGTACATC
AATATCTATTAATAGTAACTTGGCAAGTACATTACTATTGGAAGTACGCCAGGGTACATTGGCAGTACTC
CCATTGACGTCAATGGCGGTAAATGGCCCGCGATGGCTGCCAAGTACATCCCCATTGACGTCAATGGGGA
GGGGCAATGACGCAAATGGGCGTTCCATTGACGTAAATGGGCGGTAGGCGTGCCTAATGGGAGGTCTATA
TAAGCAATGCTCGTTTAGGGAACCGCCATTCTGCCTGGGGACGTCGGAGCAAGCTTGATTTAGGTGACAC
TATAGAACGGCCAGTCTTAAGCTCGGGCCCCAAATAATGATTTTATTTTGACTGATAGTGACCTGTTCGT
TGCAACAAATTGATGAGCAATGCTTTTTTATAATGCCAACTTTGTACAAAAAAGCAGGCTTGTAAAACGA
CGGCCAGTGAGCGCGCGTAATACGACTCACTATAGGGCGAATTGGGTACCGTATCGAGACCCGCGCTTAA
TGCGCCGCTACAGGGCGCGTCCATTCGCCATTCAGGCTGCGCAACTGTTGGGAAGGGCGATCGGTGCGGG
CCTCTTCGCTATTACGCCAGCTGGCGAAAGGGGGATGTGCTGCAAGGCGATTAAGTTGGGTAACGCCAGG
GTTTTCCCAGTCACGACGTTGTAAAACGACGGCCAGTGAATTGTAATACGACTCACTATAGGGCGAATTG
GGCCCGACGTCGCATGCTCCCGGCCGCCATGGCGGCCGCGGGAATTCGATATCACTAGTGAATTCGCGGC
CGCCTGCAGGTCGACCATATGGGAGAGCTCCCAACGCGTTGGATGCATAGCTTGAGTATTCTATAGTGTC
ACCTAAATAGCTTGGCGTAATCATGGTCATAGCTGTTTCCTGTGTGAAATTGTTATCCGCTCACAATTCC
ACACAACATACGAGCCGGAAGCATAAAGTGTAAAGCCTGGGGTGCCTAATGAGTGAGCTAACTCACATTA
ATTGCGTTGCGCTCACTGCCCGCTTTCCAGTCGGGAAACCTGTCGTGCCAGCTGCATTAATGAATCGGCC
AACGCGCGGGGAGAGGCGGTTTGCGTATTGGGCGCTCTTCCGCTTCCTCGCTCACTGACTCGCTGCGCTC
GGGGTCTCTTAAGGCTCGAGGTCGACGGTATCGATAAGCTTGATATCGAATTCCTGCAGCCCGGGGGATC
CACTAGTTCTAGAGCGGCCGCCACCGCGGTGGAGCTCCAGCTTTTGTTCCCTTTAGTGAGGGTTAATTGC
GCGCTTGGCGTAATCATGGTCATAGCACCCAGCTTTCTTGTACAAAGTTGGCATTATAAGAAAGCATTGC
TTATCAATTTGTTGCAACGAACAGGTCACTATCAGTCAAAATAAAATCATTATTTGCCATCCAGCTGATA
TCCCCTCTCATCCTCCCGGGTAACTAAGTAAGGATCTCGACCGATCCTGAGAACTTCAGGGTGAGTTTGG
GGACCCTTGATTGTTCTTTCTTTTTCGCTATTGTAAAATTCATGTTATATGGAGGGGGCAAAGTTTTCAG
GGTGTTGTTTAGAATGGGAAGATGTCCCTTGTATCACCATGGACCCTCATGATAATTTTGTTTCTTTCAC
TTTCTACTCTGTTGACAACCATTGTCTCCTCTTATTTTCTTTTCATTTTCTGTAACTTTTTCGTTAAACT
TTAGCTTGCATTTGTAACGAATTTTTAAATTCACTTTTGTTTATTTGTCAGATTGTAAGTACTTTCTCTA
ATCACTTTTTTTTCAAGGCAATCAGGGTATATTATATTGTACTTCAGCACAGTTTTAGAGAACAATTGTT
ATAATTAAATGATAAGGTAGAATATTTCTGCATATAAATTCTGGCTGGCGTGGAAATATTCTTATTGGTA
GAAACAACTACACCCTGGTCATCATCCTGCCTTTCTCTTTATGGTTACAATGATATACACTGTTTGAGAT
GAGGATAAAATACTCTGAGTCCAAACCGGGCCCCTCTGCTAACCATGTTCATGCCTTCTTCTCTTTCCTA
CAGCTCCTGGGCAACGTGCTGGTTGTTGTGCTGTCTCATCATTTTGGCAAAGAATTAATTCCTCGACGGA
TCGTAGATCCAGACATGATAAGATACATTGATGAGTTTGGACAAACCACAACTAGAATGCAGTGAAAAAA
ATGCTTTATTTGTGAAATTTGTGATGCTATTGCTTTATTTGTAACCATTATAAGCTGCAATAAACAAGTT
AACAACAACAATTGCATTCATTTTATGTTTCAGGTTCAGGGGGAGGTGTGGGAGGTTTTTTAATTCGCGG
CCGCTCTAGAACTCATATGGCGCGCCAGATCTGGCGTGATATCCCCTATAGTGAGTCGTATTACATGGTC
ATAGCTGTTTCCTGGCAGCTCTGGCCCGTGTCTCAAAATCTCTGATGTTACATTGCACAAGATAAAAATA
TATCATCATGAACAATAAAACTGTCTGCTTACATAAACAGTAATACAAGGGGTGTTATGAGCCATATTCA
ACGGGAAACGTCGAGGCCGCGATTAAATTCCAACATGGATGCTGATTTATATGGGTATAAATGGGCTCGC
GATAATGTCGGGCAATCAGGTGCGACAATCTATCGCTTGTATGGGAAGCCCGATGCGCCAGAGTTGTTTC
TGAAACATGGCAAAGGTAGCGTTGCCAATGATGTTACAGATGAGATGGTCAGACTAAACTGGCTGACGGA
ATTTATGCCTCTTCCGACCATCAAGCATTTTATCCGTACTCCTGATGATGCATGGTTACTCACCACTGCG
ATCCCCGGAAAAACAGCATTCCAGGTATTAGAAGAATATCCTGATTCAGGTGAAAATATTGTTGATGCGC
TGGCAGTGTTCCTGCGCCGGTTGCATTCGATTCCTGTTTGTAATTGTCCTTTTAACAGCGATCGCGTATT
TCGTCTCGCTCAGGCGCAATCACGAATGAATAACGGTTTGGTTGATGCGAGTGATTTTGATGACGAGCGT
AATGGCTGGCCTGTTGAACAAGTCTGGAAAGAAATGCATAAACTTTTGCCATTCTCACCGGATTCAGTCG
TCACTCATGGTGATTTCTCACTTGATAACCTTATTTTTGACGAGGGGAAATTAATAGGTTGTATTGATGT
TGGACGAGTCGGAATCGCAGACCGATACCAGGATCTTGCCATCCTATGGAACTGCCTCGGTGAGTTTTCT
CCTTCATTACAGAAACGGCTTTTTCAAAAATATGGTATTGATAATCCTGATATGAATAAATTGCAGTTTC
ATTTGATGCTCGATGAGTTTTTCTAATCAGAATTGGTTAATTGGTTGTAACACTGGCAGAGCATTACGCT
GACTTGACGGGACGGCGCAAGCTCATGACCAAAATCCCTTAACGTGAGTTACGCGTCGTTCCACTGAGCG
TCAGACCCCGTAGAAAAGATCAAAGGATCTTCTTGAGATCCTTTTTTTCTGCGCGTAATCTGCTGCTTGC
AAACAAAAAAACCACCGCTACCAGCGGTGGTTTGTTTGCCGGATCAAGAGCTACCAACTCTTTTTCCGAA
GGTAACTGGCTTCAGCAGAGCGCAGATACCAAATACTGTCCTTCTAGTGTAGCCGTAGTTAGGCCACCAC
TTCAAGAACTCTGTAGCACCGCCTACATACCTCGCTCTGCTAATCCTGTTACCAGTGGCTGCTGCCAGTG
GCGATAAGTCGTGTCTTACCGGGTTGGACTCAAGACGATAGTTACCGGATAAGGCGCAGCGGTCGGGCTG
AACGGGGGGTTCGTGCACACAGCCCAGCTTGGAGCGAACGACCTACACCGAACTGAGATACCTACAGCGT
GAGCATTGAGAAAGCGCCACGCTTCCCGAAGGGAGAAAGGCGGACAGGTATCCGGTAAGCGGCAGGGTCG
GAACAGGAGAGCGCACGAGGGAGCTTCCAGGGGGAAACGCCTGGTATCTTTATAGTCCTGTCGGGTTTCG
CCACCTCTGACTTGAGCGTCGATTTTTGTGATGCTCGTCAGGGGGGCGGAGCCTATGGAAAAACGCCAGC
AACGCGGCCTTTTTACGGTTCCTGGCCTTTTGCTGGCCTTTTGCTCACATGTT
Features (pLannotate 1.2.2; 26 found; start..end, strand, type, name):
    121..174     +  CDS            lacI (fragment): lac repressor; lacI; The lac repressor binds to the lac operator to inhibit transcription in E. coli. This inhibition can be relieved by adding lactose or isopropyl-β-D-thiogalactopyranoside (IPTG).
    175..583     +  promoter       CMV IE94 promoter (fragment): enhancer/promoter region of simian cytomegalovirus major immediate early transcription unit IE94
    618..636     +  promoter       SP6 promoter: promoter for bacteriophage SP6 RNA polymerase
    661..760     +  protein_bind   attL1: mutant version of attL; recombination site for the Gateway® LR reaction LR Clonase™
    760..780     -  CDS            lacZα (fragment): LacZα fragment of β-galactosidase; lacZ fragment
    788..806     +  promoter       T7 promoter: promoter for bacteriophage T7 RNA polymerase
    831..860     -  rep_origin     f1 ori (fragment): f1 bacteriophage origin of replication; arrow indicates direction of (+) strand synthesis
    864..1021    -  CDS            lacZα (fragment): LacZα fragment of β-galactosidase; lacZ fragment
   1024..1042    +  promoter       T7 promoter: promoter for bacteriophage T7 RNA polymerase
   1106..1168    -  CDS            VESPI_VESMG (fragment): Experimental evidence at protein level: Swiss-Prot protein existence level 1. Shows contractile activity on isolated ileum smooth muscle. From Vespa magnifica (Hornet).
   1180..1198    -  promoter       SP6 promoter: promoter for bacteriophage SP6 RNA polymerase
   1240..1256    -  protein_bind   lac operator: The lac repressor binds to the lac operator to inhibit transcription in E. coli. This inhibition can be relieved by adding lactose or isopropyl-β-D-thiogalactopyranoside (IPTG). lac repressor encoded by lacI
   1264..1294    -  promoter       lac promoter: promoter for the E. coli lac operon
   1309..1330    -  protein_bind   CAP binding site: CAP binding activates transcription in the presence of cAMP. E. coli catabolite activator protein
   1343..1435    -  CDS            lacI (fragment): lac repressor; lacI; The lac repressor binds to the lac operator to inhibit transcription in E. coli. This inhibition can be relieved by adding lactose or isopropyl-β-D-thiogalactopyranoside (IPTG).
   1437..1472    -  rep_origin     RSF ori (fragment): Plasmids containing the RSF 1030 origin of replication can be propagated in E. coli cells that contain additional plasmids with compatible origins.
   1485..1577    -  misc_feature   MCS (fragment): pBluescript multiple cloning site
   1590..1608    -  promoter       T3 promoter: promoter for bacteriophage T3 RNA polymerase
   1637..1736    -  protein_bind   attL2: mutant version of attL; recombination site for the Gateway® LR reaction LR Clonase™
   1811..2383    +  intron         β-globin intron: intron from rabbit β-globin gene
   2381..2446    +  CDS            HBB (fragment): HBB_LEPEU - Experimental evidence at protein level: Swiss-Prot protein existence level 1. Involved in oxygen transport from the lung to the various peripheral tissues. From Lepus europaeus (European hare).
   2456..2590    -  polyA_signal   SV40 poly(A) signal: SV40 polyadenylation signal
   2657..2673    +  misc_feature   MCS (fragment): pBluescript multiple cloning site
   2705..2723    -  promoter       T7 promoter: promoter for bacteriophage T7 RNA polymerase
   2857..3666    +  CDS            KanR: aminoglycoside phosphotransferase; aph(3')-Ia; confers resistance to kanamycin in bacteria or G418 (Geneticin®) in eukaryotes
   3813..4401    +  rep_origin     ori: high-copy-number ColE1/pMB1/pBR322/pUC origin of replication
