[The description below was written by a language model from this plasmid's Addgene catalogue record and pLannotate feature annotations shown in this document.]
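Description:
pME_GGWDest- is an empty dual-purpose cloning backbone built on the Invitrogen pDONR framework. It acts as a destination vector for Golden Gate assembly, and the assembled product then serves as a middle entry clone for Gateway recombination. It is maintained in E. coli as a high-copy plasmid through a ColE1/pUC-type origin and is selected with kanamycin via the aph(3')-Ia KanR gene. The record lists no insert.

The working region lies between attL1 and attL2, the sites used by LR Clonase to transfer an entry-clone insert into a Gateway destination vector. Between them the annotation shows a reverse-oriented lac cassette (CAP binding site, lac promoter, lac operator and lacZα fragments). It also shows several phage promoters (T7, SP6, T3) and pBluescript-derived polylinker remnants. This layout is consistent with a lacZα stuffer that is replaced when fragments are assembled by Golden Gate cloning, which would allow blue/white screening. However, the record does not say this explicitly, and it does not annotate the type IIS restriction sites or their overhangs. The meaning of the "-" suffix in the name is also not explained.

Outside the att sites the table detects a simian CMV IE94 promoter fragment and an SP6 promoter upstream of attL1. Downstream of attL2 it finds a rabbit β-globin intron with a short globin coding fragment and an SV40 polyadenylation signal. These elements would not be carried along in an LR reaction, and their role is not stated. Several short hits (lacI, f1 ori, RSF ori and a hornet peptide fragment) are probably incidental annotation matches. The typical use is to combine multiple modules into fusion or recombination constructs, then move the assembly into final expression vectors by Gateway cloning.
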