Addgene plasmid #49320: pME_GGWDest-
Purpose: (Empty Backbone) Destination vector for Golden Gate assembly; middle entry vector for Gateway cloning
Depositing lab: Joachim Wittbrodt. Depositing organization: Universitaet Heidelberg. Publication: Golden GATEway cloning--a combinatorial approach to generate fusion and recombination constructs. Kirchmaier S, Lust K, Wittbrodt J. PLoS One. 2013 Oct 7;8(10):e76117. doi: 10.1371/journal.pone.0076117. PubMed 24116091.
Backbone
  Vector backbone: pDONR
  Backbone manufacturer: Invitrogen
  Vector type: destination vector
Growth in bacteria
  Bacterial resistance: Kanamycin, 50 μg/mL
  Growth temperature: 37°C
  Growth strain: DH5alpha
  Copy number: High Copy
Gene/Insert
  Gene/Insert name: None
Terms and licenses: Academic/Nonprofit Terms; Industry Terms: Not Available to Industry
How to cite: pME_GGWDest- was a gift from Joachim Wittbrodt (Addgene plasmid # 49320 ; http://n2t.net/addgene:49320 ; RRID:Addgene_49320)
