>Addgene plasmid #49320 | pME_GGWDest- | addgene partial sequence | sequence record 77030 | Bglob-int-R
CCTTACTTAGTTACCCGGGAGGATGAGGGGATATCAGCTGGATGGCAAATAATGATTTTATTTTGACTGA
TAGTGACCTGTTCGTTGCAACAAATTGATAAGCAATGCTTTCTTATAATGCCAACTTTGTACAAGAAAGC
TGGGTGCTATGACCATGATTACGCCAAGCGCGCAATTAACCCTCACTAAAGGGAACAAAAGCTGGAGCTC
CACCGCGGTGGCGGCCGCTCTAGAACTAGTGGATCCCCCGGGCTGCAGGAATTCGATATCAAGCTTATCG
ATACCGTCGACCTCGAGCCTTAAGAGACCCCGAGCGCAGCGAGTCAGTGAGCGAGGAAGCGGAAGAGCGC
CCAATACGCAAACCGCCTCTCCCCGCGCGTTGGCCGATTCATTAATGCAGCTGGCACGACAGGTTTCCCG
ACTGGAAAGCGGGCAGTGAGCGCAACGCAATTAATGTGAGTTAGCTCACTCATTAGGCACCCCAGGCTTT
ACACTTTATGCTTCCGGCTCGTATGTTGTGTGGAATTGTGAGCGGATAACAATTTCACACAGGAAACAGC
TATGACCATGATTACGCCAAGCTATTTAGGTGACACTATAGAATACTCAAGCTATGCATCCAACGCGTTG
GGAGCTCTCCCATATGGTCGACCTGCAGGCGGCCGCGAATTCACTAGTGATATCGAATTCCCGCGGCCGC
CATGGCGGCCGGGAGCATGCGACGTCGGGCCCAATTCGCCCTATAGTGAGTCGTATTACAATTCACTGGC
CGTCGTTTTACAACGTCGTGACTGGGAAAACCCTGGCGTTACCCAACTTAATCGCCTTGCAGCACATCCC
CCTTTC
