>Addgene plasmid #49320 | pME_GGWDest- | addgene partial sequence | sequence record 78123 | pQE-F2 5'-CGGATAACAATTTCACACAG-3'
AGCTATTTAGGTGACACTATAGAATACTCAAGCTATGCATCCAACGCGTTGGGAGCTCTCCCATATGGTC
GACCTGCAGGCGGCCGCGAATTCACTAGTGATATCGAATTCCCGCGGCCGCCATGGCGGCCGGGAGCATG
CGACGTCGGGCCCAATTCGCCCTATAGTGAGTCGTATTACAATTCACTGGCCGTCGTTTTACAACGTCGT
GACTGGGAAAACCCTGGCGTTACCCAACTTAATCGCCTTGCAGCACATCCCCCTTTCGCCAGCTGGCGTA
ATAGCGAAGAGGCCCGCACCGATCGCCCTTCCCAACAGTTGCGCAGCCTGAATGGCGAATGGACGCGCCC
TGTAGCGGCGCATTAAGCGCGGGTCTCGATACGGTACCCAATTCGCCCTATAGTGAGTCGTATTACGCGC
GCTCACTGGCCGTCGTTTTACAAGCCTGCTTTTTTGTACAAAGTTGGCATTATAAAAAAGCATTGCTCAT
CAATTTGTTGCAACGAACAGGTCACTATCAGTCAAAATAAAATCATTATTTGGGGCCCGAGCTTAAGACT
GGCCGTCTATAGTGTCACCTAAATCAAGCTTGCTCCGACGTCCCCAGGCAGAATGGCGGTTCCCTAAACG
AGCATTGCTTATATAGACCTCCCATTAGGCACGCCTACCGCCCATTTACGTCAATGGAACGCCCATTTGC
GTCATTGCCCCTCCCCATTGACGTCAATGGGGATGTACTTGGCAGCCATCGCGGGCCATTTACCGCCATT
GACGTCAATGGGAGTACTGCCAATGTACCCTGGCGTACTTCCAATAGTAATGTACTTGCCAAGTTACTAT
TAATAGATATTGATGTACTGCCAAGTGGGCCATTTACCGTCATTGACGTCAATAGGG
